>Addgene plasmid #212076 | 5'-3xFLAG Tcf12-exon minimal CMV pCDNA5 | addgene full sequence | sequence record 420968 | Addgene NGS Result
TCACTGGCAAACTGTGATGGACGACACCGTCAGTGCGTCCGTCGCGCAGGCTCTCGATGAGCTGATGCTT
TGGGCCGAGGACTGCCCCGAAGTCCGGCACCTCGTGCACGCGGATTTCGGCTCCAACAATGTCCTGACGG
ACAATGGCCGCATAACAGCGGTCATTGACTGGAGCGAGGCGATGTTCGGGGATTCCCAATACGAGGTCGC
CAACATCTTCTTCTGGAGGCCGTGGTTGGCTTGTATGGAGCAGCAGACGCGCTACTTCGAGCGGAGGCAT
CCGGAGCTTGCAGGATCGCCGCGGCTCCGGGCGTATATGCTCCGCATTGGTCTTGACCAACTCTATCAGA
GCTTGGTTGACGGCAATTTCGATGATGCAGCTTGGGCGCAGGGTCGATGCGACGCAATCGTCCGATCCGG
AGCCGGGACTGTCGGGCGTACACAAATCGCCCGCAGAAGCGCGGCCGTCTGGACCGATGGCTGTGTAGAA
GTACTCGCCGATAGTGGAAACCGACGCCCCAGCACTCGTCCGAGGGCAAAGGAATAGCACGTACTACGAG
ATTTCGATTCCACCGCCGCCTTCTATGAAAGGTTGGGCTTCGGAATCGTTTTCCGGGACGCCGGCTGGAT
GATCCTCCAGCGCGGGGATCTCATGCTGGAGTTCTTCGCCCACCCCAACTTGTTTATTGCAGCTTATAAT
GGTTACAAATAAAGCAATAGCATCACAAATTTCACAAATAAAGCATTTTTTTCACTGCATTCTAGTTGTG
GTTTGTCCAAACTCATCAATGTATCTTATCATGTCTGTATACCGTCGACCTCTAGCTAGAGCTTGGCGTA
ATCATGGTCATAGCTGTTTCCTGTGTGAAATTGTTATCCGCTCACAATTCCACACAACATACGAGCCGGA
AGCATAAAGTGTAAAGCCTGGGGTGCCTAATGAGTGAGCTAACTCACATTAATTGCGTTGCGCTCACTGC
CCGCTTTCCAGTCGGGAAACCTGTCGTGCCAGCTGCATTAATGAATCGGCCAACGCGCGGGGAGAGGCGG
TTTGCGTATTGGGCGCTCTTCCGCTTCCTCGCTCACTGACTCGCTGCGCTCGGTCGTTCGGCTGCGGCGA
GCGGTATCAGCTCACTCAAAGGCGGTAATACGGTTATCCACAGAATCAGGGGATAACGCAGGAAAGAACA
TGTGAGCAAAAGGCCAGCAAAAGGCCAGGAACCGTAAAAAGGCCGCGTTGCTGGCGTTTTTCCATAGGCT
CCGCCCCCCTGACGAGCATCACAAAAATCGACGCTCAAGTCAGAGGTGGCGAAACCCGACAGGACTATAA
AGATACCAGGCGTTTCCCCCTGGAAGCTCCCTCGTGCGCTCTCCTGTTCCGACCCTGCCGCTTACCGGAT
ACCTGTCCGCCTTTCTCCCTTCGGGAAGCGTGGCGCTTTCTCATAGCTCACGCTGTAGGTATCTCAGTTC
GGTGTAGGTCGTTCGCTCCAAGCTGGGCTGTGTGCACGAACCCCCCGTTCAGCCCGACCGCTGCGCCTTA
TCCGGTAACTATCGTCTTGAGTCCAACCCGGTAAGACACGACTTATCGCCACTGGCAGCAGCCACTGGTA
ACAGGATTAGCAGAGCGAGGTATGTAGGCGGTGCTACAGAGTTCTTGAAGTGGTGGCCTAACTACGGCTA
CACTAGAAGAACAGTATTTGGTATCTGCGCTCTGCTGAAGCCAGTTACCTTCGGAAAAAGAGTTGGTAGC
TCTTGATCCGGCAAACAAACCACCGCTGGTAGCGGTGGTTTTTTTGTTTGCAAGCAGCAGATTACGCGCA
GAAAAAAAGGATCTCAAGAAGATCCTTTGATCTTTTCTACGGGGTCTGACGCTCAGTGGAACGAAAACTC
ACGTTAAGGGATTTTGGTCATGAGATTATCAAAAAGGATCTTCACCTAGATCCTTTTAAATTAAAAATGA
AGTTTTAAATCAATCTAAAGTATATATGAGTAAACTTGGTCTGACAGTTACCAATGCTTAATCAGTGAGG
CACCTATCTCAGCGATCTGTCTATTTCGTTCATCCATAGTTGCCTGACTCCCCGTCGTGTAGATAACTAC
GATACGGGAGGGCTTACCATCTGGCCCCAGTGCTGCAATGATACCGCGAGACCCACGCTCACCGGCTCCA
GATTTATCAGCAATAAACCAGCCAGCCGGAAGGGCCGAGCGCAGAAGTGGTCCTGCAACTTTATCCGCCT
CCATCCAGTCTATTAATTGTTGCCGGGAAGCTAGAGTAAGTAGTTCGCCAGTTAATAGTTTGCGCAACGT
TGTTGCCATTGCTACAGGCATCGTGGTGTCACGCTCGTCGTTTGGTATGGCTTCATTCAGCTCCGGTTCC
CAACGATCAAGGCGAGTTACATGATCCCCCATGTTGTGCAAAAAAGCGGTTAGCTCCTTCGGTCCTCCGA
TCGTTGTCAGAAGTAAGTTGGCCGCAGTGTTATCACTCATGGTTATGGCAGCACTGCATAATTCTCTTAC
TGTCATGCCATCCGTAAGATGCTTTTCTGTGACTGGTGAGTACTCAACCAAGTCATTCTGAGAATAGTGT
ATGCGGCGACCGAGTTGCTCTTGCCCGGCGTCAATACGGGATAATACCGCGCCACATAGCAGAACTTTAA
AAGTGCTCATCATTGGAAAACGTTCTTCGGGGCGAAAACTCTCAAGGATCTTACCGCTGTTGAGATCCAG
TTCGATGTAACCCACTCGTGCACCCAACTGATCTTCAGCATCTTTTACTTTCACCAGCGTTTCTGGGTGA
GCAAAAACAGGAAGGCAAAATGCCGCAAAAAAGGGAATAAGGGCGACACGGAAATGTTGAATACTCATAC
TCTTCCTTTTTCAATATTATTGAAGCATTTATCAGGGTTATTGTCTCATGAGCGGATACATATTTGAATG
TATTTAGAAAAATAAACAAATAGGGGTTCCGCGCACATTTCCCCGAAAAGTGCCACCTGACGTCGACGGA
TCGGGAGATCTCCCGATCCCCTATGGTGCACTCTCAGTACAATCTGCTCTGATGCCGCATAGTTAAGCCA
GTATCTGCTCCCTGCTTGTGTGTTGGAGGTCGCTGAGTAGTGCGCGAGCAAAATTTAAGCTACAACAAGG
CAAGGCTTGACCGACAATTGCATGAAGAATCTGCTTAGGGTTAGGCGTTTTGCGCTGCTTCGCGATGTAC
GGGCCAGATATACGCGTCTCGAGGGATCCAAGCTGGCCGCACGTCTCCCTATCAGTGATAGAGAAGTCGA
CACGTCTCGAGCTCCCTATCAGTGATAGAGAAGGTACGTCTAGAACGTCTCCCTATCAGTGATAGAGAAG
TCGACACGTCTCGAGCTCCCTATCAGTGATAGAGAAGGTACCCCCTATATAAGCAGAGCTCGTTTAGTGA
ACCGTCAGATCGCCTGGAGACGCCATCCACGCTGTTTTGACCTCCATAGAAGACACCGGGACCGATCCAG
CCTCCGCGGAGGCTGGATCCTCTAGCGTTTAAACTTAAGCTTCCACCATGGACTACAAAGACCATGACGG
TGATACATATGATCATGACATCGATTACAAGGATGACGATGACAAGACAAGTTTGTACAAAAAAGTTGGC
ACCAATCCCCAGCAGCAGCGCATGGCCGCGATAGGGACCGACAAGGAGCTGAGCGACCTGCTGGACTTCA
GTGCGATGTTTTCTCCACCTGTTAATAGTGGGAAAACGAGACCAACAACACTGGGAAGTAGTCAGTTCAG
CGGGTCAGGTATGGATGAGCGTGGAGGAACAACATCTTGGGGAACAAGTGGTCAACCAAGCCCCTCCTAT
GATTCATCTAGAGGTTTTACAGACAGCCCTCATTACAGTGATCACTTGAATGACAGTCGATTAGGAACCC
ACGAAGGCTTGTCCCCAACACCTTTCATGAACTCAAATCTGATAGGGAAAACATCAGAGAGAGGCTCATT
TTCCCTGTACAGCAGAGACTCTGGACTCTCAGGCTGTCAGTCTAGTCTCCTGAGACAAGATCTAGGACTT
GGGAGCCCGGCACAGCTGTCTTCTTCAGGAAAGCCTGGAACACCATACTACTCATTCTCTGCCACAAGTT
CGAGAAGAAGACCGCTCCATGATTCTGTAGCCCTAGATCCTTTACAAGCGAAGAAAGTAAGAAAGGTGCC
TCCTGGCCTACCTTCTTCTGTATATGCACCATCCCCAAATTCTGACGATTTCAACCGTGAATCTCCTAGT
TACCCATCTCCCAAGCCACCAACCAGTATGTTCGCTAGCACTTTCTTTATGCAAGATGGGACCCACAGTT
CTTCTGACCTTTGGAGTTCATCGAATGGGATGAGCCAGCCTGGTTTTGGTGGAATTCTGGGGACCTCCAC
ATCCCACATGTCTCAGTCCAGTAGTTATGGCAGCCTTCATTCACATGACCGCTTGAGTTATCCTCCACAC
TCAGTGTCACCAACAGACATAAACACAAGTCTTCCGCCAATGTCCAGCTTCCACCGTGGTAGTACCAGCA
GCTCACCATATGTTGCCGCCTCACATACTCCTCCCATCAATGGATCAGATAGCATCCTAGGAACCAGAGG
GAATGCTGCTGGAAGCTCACAGACGGGTGATGCACTTGGGAAGGCCTTGGCATCTATTTATTCCCCTGAC
CACACAAGCAGTAGTTTTCCATCAAACCCATCAACACCAGTGGGATCTCCTTCACCTCTCACAGGTACCA
GTCAGTGGCCCAGAGCTGGAGGGCAAGCTCCTTCATCTCCAAGCTATGAAAACTCACTTCACTCCCTGCA
GTCTCGAATGGAAGACCGCTTAGACAGGCTGGATGATGCTATCCATGTGCTACGAAACCATGCAGTTGGA
CCTTCTACCAGTCTGCCTACTAGCCACAGTGACATACACAGTTTGCTGGGACCATCCCATAATGCATCAA
TTGGAAACCTCAATTCAAACTATGGAGGATCCAGCCTTGTTACAAATAGTCGATCAGCTTCGATGGTCGG
AACACATCGGGAAGATTCAGTCAGTCTCAATGGCAATCATTCGGTCCTGTCTAGTACTGTTGCTGCCTCA
AACACAGAACTGAACCATAAAACACCAGAAAATTTCAGAGGTGGTGTACAAAATCAGTCTGGAAGTGTTG
TTCCAACAGAAATCAAGACTGAAAACAAAGAAAAAGATGAAAACCTTCATGAACCTCCTTCATCAGATGA
CATGAAATCAGATGATGAGTCCTCCCAGAAAGACATCAAGGTCTCATCTAGGGGCAGAACAAGCAGTACC
AATGAAGACGAGGATCTGAATCCAGAACAGAAAATCGAAAGGGAGAAGGAAAGGCGGATGGCTAACAATG
CCAGAGAGCGCCTGCGCGTGCGGGATATTAACGAGGCGTTCAAGGAGCTTGGCCGAATGTGTCAGCTTCA
TTTGAAGAGTGAAAAACCTCAGACAAAACTTCTCATTCTTCATCAGGCCGTGGCAGTCATCCTTAGTCTA
GAACAGCAAGTGAGAGAGAGGAACCTCAACCCCAAAGCAGCCTGCCTTAAGAGAAGAGAAGAAGAAAAAG
TCTCTGCTGCGTCAGCAGAGCCGCCCAGCACGTTGCCAGGAGCCCATCCTGGGCTTAGTGAGTCTACCAA
CCCTATGGGTCATCTGTAATACCCAACTTTCTTGTACAAAGTGGTCTGACTCGAGTCTAGAGGGCCCGTT
TAAACCCGCTGATCAGCCTCGACTGTGCCTTCTAGTTGCCAGCCATCTGTTGTTTGCCCCTCCCCCGTGC
CTTCCTTGACCCTGGAAGGTGCCACTCCCACTGTCCTTTCCTAATAAAATGAGGAAATTGCATCGCATTG
TCTGAGTAGGTGTCATTCTATTCTGGGGGGTGGGGTGGGGCAGGACAGCAAGGGGGAGGATTGGGAAGAC
AATAGCAGGCATGCTGGGGATGCGGTGGGCTCTATGGCTTCTGAGGCGGAAAGAACCAGCTGGGGCTCTA
GGGGGTATCCCC
[124 nt withheld, positions 6033-6156]
C
[91 nt withheld, positions 6158-6248]
AGGGTGATGGTTCACGTACCTAGAAGTTCCTATTCCGAAGTTCCTATTCTCTAGAAAGTATAGGAACTTC
CTTGGCCAAAAAGCCTGAACTCACCGCGACGTCTGTCGAGAAGTTTCTGATCGAAAAGTTCGACAGCGTC
TCCGACCTGATGCAGCTCTCGGAGGGCGAAGAATCTCGTGCTTTCAGCTTCGATGTAGGAGGGCGTGGAT
ATGTCCTGCGGGTAAATAGCTGCGCCGATGGTTTCTACAAAGATCGTTATGTTTATCGGCACTTTGCATC
GGCCGCGCTCCCGATTCCGGAAGTGCTTGACATTGGGGAGTTCAGCGAGAGCCTGACCTATTGCATCTCC
CGCCGTGCACAGGGTGTCACGTTGCAAGACCTGCCTGAAACCGAACTGCCCGCTGTTCTGCAGCCGGTCG
CGGAGGCCATGGATGCGATCGCTGCGGCCGATCTTAGCCAGACGAGCGGGTTCGGCCCATTCGGACCGCA
AGGAATCGGTCAATACACTACATGGCGTGATTTCATATGCGCGATTGCTGATCCCCATGTGTA
Features (pLannotate 1.2.2; 24 found; start..end, strand, type, name):
    557..682     +  CDS            ble (fragment): BLE_KLEPN - Experimental evidence at protein level: Swiss-Prot protein existence level 1. Binding protein with a strong affinity to the bleomycin family of antibiotics. Binds to CL990; an antimitotic-antibiotic compound. From Klebsiella pneumoniae.
    677..798     +  polyA_signal   SV40 poly(A) signal: SV40 polyadenylation signal
    871..887     -  protein_bind   lac operator: The lac repressor binds to the lac operator to inhibit transcription in E. coli. This inhibition can be relieved by adding lactose or isopropyl-β-D-thiogalactopyranoside (IPTG). lac repressor encoded by lacI
    895..925     -  promoter       lac promoter: promoter for the E. coli lac operon
    940..961     -  protein_bind   CAP binding site: CAP binding activates transcription in the presence of cAMP. E. coli catabolite activator protein
    974..1066    -  CDS            lacI (fragment): lac repressor; lacI; The lac repressor binds to the lac operator to inhibit transcription in E. coli. This inhibition can be relieved by adding lactose or isopropyl-β-D-thiogalactopyranoside (IPTG).
   1249..1837    -  rep_origin     ori: high-copy-number ColE1/pMB1/pBR322/pUC origin of replication
   2008..2868    -  CDS            AmpR: β-lactamase; bla; confers resistance to ampicillin, carbenicillin, and related antibiotics
   2869..2973    -  promoter       AmpR promoter: bla
   3032..3084    -  misc_feature   bom (fragment): basis of mobility region from pBR322
   3265..3285    +  promoter       tight TRE promoter (fragment): Tet-responsive promoter PTight, consisting of seven tet operator sequences followed by the minimal CMV promoter
   3302..3322    +  promoter       tight TRE promoter (fragment): Tet-responsive promoter PTight, consisting of seven tet operator sequences followed by the minimal CMV promoter
   3339..3359    +  promoter       tight TRE promoter (fragment): Tet-responsive promoter PTight, consisting of seven tet operator sequences followed by the minimal CMV promoter
   3376..3396    +  promoter       tight TRE promoter (fragment): Tet-responsive promoter PTight, consisting of seven tet operator sequences followed by the minimal CMV promoter
   3404..3449    +  promoter       TRE3GV promoter (fragment): 3rd-generation Tet-responsive promoter that can be activated by binding of Tet-On® 3G, optimized for retroviral and lentiviral vectors
   3593..3616    +  CDS            FLAG: FLAG® epitope tag, followed by an enterokinase cleavage site
   3618..3635    +  protein_bind   attB1 (fragment): mutant version of attB; core recombination site for the Gateway® BP reaction BP Clonase™
   3644..5686    +  CDS            TCF12: HTF4_HUMAN - Also known as BHLHB20, HEB, HTF4. Experimental evidence at protein level: Swiss-Prot protein existence level 1. Transcriptional regulator. Involved in the initiation of neuronal differentiation. Activates transcription by binding to the E box (5'-CANNTG-3'). From Homo sapiens (Human).
   5691..5715    -  protein_bind   attB2: mutant version of attB; recombination site for the Gateway® BP reaction BP Clonase™
   5763..5987    +  polyA_signal   bGH poly(A) signal: bovine growth hormone polyadenylation signal
   5991..6012    +  promoter       SV40 promoter (fragment): SV40 enhancer and early promoter
   6033..6266    +  rep_origin     f1 ori (fragment) (sequence partly withheld): f1 bacteriophage origin of replication; arrow indicates direction of (+) strand synthesis
   6271..6318    +  protein_bind   FRT: FLP-mediated recombination occurs in the 8-bp core sequence TCTAGAAA (Turan and Bode, 2011). FLP recombinase from the Saccharomyces cerevisiae 2μ plasmid
   6326..547     +  CDS            HygR (across the origin): hygromycin B phosphotransferase confers resistance to hygromycin
