[The description below was written by a language model from this plasmid's Addgene catalogue record and pLannotate feature annotations shown in this document.]
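Description:
5'-3xFLAG Tcf12-exon minimal CMV pCDNA5 is a mammalian expression plasmid built on a pcDNA5-type Flp-recombination backbone. It is designed for site-specific, single-site integration of a doxycycline-inducible, epitope-tagged mouse Tcf12 isoform into N2a cells that carry an FRT landing site and express the rtTA3 transactivator. In bacteria it is maintained as a high-copy plasmid through a ColE1/pUC-type origin and selected with ampicillin via the β-lactamase gene. Fragments of an f1 origin, lac regulatory elements and a bom region are also annotated as backbone remnants.

The expression cassette is driven by a Tet-responsive promoter, annotated as repeated tet operator fragments followed by a minimal CMV-type core, so transcription depends on rtTA3 and doxycycline in the host line. Downstream lies an N-terminal FLAG tag; the name indicates 3xFLAG, although the annotation resolves only one FLAG unit. The Tcf12 coding sequence follows, flanked by attB1 and attB2 sites left by the Gateway LR reaction used for cloning, and it is terminated by a bGH polyadenylation signal. The annotation tool matched the insert to human TCF12 (HEB/HTF4, an E-box-binding bHLH transcriptional regulator), but the catalogue specifies the mouse gene. The "-exon" label, read in light of the associated study's title, probably denotes the isoform lacking an alternative exon, though the record does not say so explicitly.

An FRT site sits directly upstream of a hygromycin resistance gene followed by an SV40 poly(A) signal. No intact promoter is annotated in front of this gene, which fits the usual design in which hygromycin resistance is expressed only after Flp-mediated integration at the genomic FRT locus. The construct serves to generate stable inducible lines for comparing exon-dependent protein interactions.
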