Addgene plasmid #212076: 5'-3xFLAG Tcf12-exon minimal CMV pCDNA5
Purpose: LR vector for integration of Tcf12-exon into N2a FRT rtTA3 expression cells
Depositing lab: Benjamin Blencowe. Depositing organization: University of Toronto. Publication: Systematic analysis of alternative exon-dependent interactome remodeling reveals multitasking functions of gene regulatory factors. Roth JF, Braunschweig U, Wu M, Li JD, Lin ZY, Larsen B, Weatheritt RJ, Gingras AC, Blencowe BJ. Mol Cell. 2023 Dec 7;83(23):4222-4238.e10. doi: 10.1016/j.molcel.2023.10.034. PubMed 38065061.
Backbone
  Vector backbone: 5'-3xFLAG minimal CMV pCDNA5
  Vector type: Mammalian Expression
Growth in bacteria
  Bacterial resistance: Ampicillin, 100 μg/mL
  Growth temperature: 37°C
  Growth strain: DH5alpha
  Copy number: High Copy
Gene/Insert
  Gene/Insert name: Tcf12-exon (alt name: NP_001240791.1)
  Species: M. musculus (mouse)
  Entrez Gene: Tcf12 (a.k.a. A130037E08Rik, ALF1, HEB, HEBAlt, HTF-4, HTF4, ME1, REB, bHLHb20)
  Cloning method: Gateway Cloning
Terms and licenses: Academic/Nonprofit Terms; Industry Terms: Not Available to Industry
How to cite: 5'-3xFLAG Tcf12-exon minimal CMV pCDNA5 was a gift from Benjamin Blencowe (Addgene plasmid # 212076 ; http://n2t.net/addgene:212076 ; RRID:Addgene_212076)
